Addgene plasmid #74443: pLenti.PGK.blast-Flag-MFF-S155,172E
Purpose: Lentiviral expression vector containing flag tagged S155,172E MFF isoform 5 mutant
Depositing lab: Reuben Shaw. Depositing organization: Salk Institute for Biological Studies. Publication: Metabolism. AMP-activated protein kinase mediates mitochondrial fission in response to energy stress. Toyama EQ, Herzig S, Courchet J, Lewis TL Jr, Loson OC, Hellberg K, Young NP, Chen H, Polleux F, Chan DC, Shaw RJ. Science. 2016 Jan 15;351(6270):275-81. doi: 10.1126/science.aab4138. PubMed 26816379.
Backbone
  Vector backbone: pLENTI PGK Blast DEST (w524-1)
  Backbone manufacturer: Addgene plasmid 19065
  Vector type: Mammalian Expression, Lentiviral
  Selectable markers: Blasticidin
Growth in bacteria
  Bacterial resistance: Ampicillin, 100 μg/mL
  Growth temperature: 30°C
  Growth strain: NEB Stable
  Copy number: Unknown
Gene/Insert
  Gene/Insert name: Flag-MFF (alt name: Q9GZY8-5)
  Species: H. sapiens (human)
  Mutation: Ser 155 Glu, Ser 172 Glu (Numbering based on MFF isoform 1)
  Entrez Gene: MFF (a.k.a. C2orf33, EMPF2, GL004)
  Tag / fusion protein: Flag (N terminal on insert)
  Cloning method: Gateway Cloning
  Sequencing primers: 5′ hPGK-F; 3′ WPRE-R
Terms and licenses: Academic/Nonprofit Terms; Industry Terms: Not Available to Industry
How to cite: pLenti.PGK.blast-Flag-MFF-S155,172E was a gift from Reuben Shaw (Addgene plasmid # 74443 ; http://n2t.net/addgene:74443 ; RRID:Addgene_74443)
