[The description below was written by a language model from this plasmid's Addgene catalogue record.]
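Description:
pLenti.PGK.blast-Flag-MFF-S155,172E is a lentiviral mammalian expression vector built on the pLENTI PGK Blast DEST Gateway destination backbone. It is propagated in bacteria under ampicillin selection, and transduced mammalian cells can be selected with blasticidin. No feature table accompanies the record, so the origin of replication, LTR architecture and the promoter driving the blasticidin marker are not stated. The backbone name and the hPGK-F sequencing primer indicate that the insert sits downstream of the human PGK promoter, a moderate-strength constitutive promoter. The WPRE-R primer implies a woodchuck hepatitis virus post-transcriptional regulatory element downstream of the insert, an element that typically enhances transcript stability and expression from lentiviral vectors.

The payload, introduced by Gateway recombination, is human mitochondrial fission factor (MFF), isoform 5, carrying an N-terminal Flag epitope tag for detection or immunoprecipitation. Two serines are replaced by glutamate, Ser155Glu and Ser172Glu, with residue numbering following MFF isoform 1 rather than isoform 5. Serine-to-glutamate substitutions are commonly used to mimic constitutive phosphorylation. The associated publication concerns AMP-activated protein kinase driving mitochondrial fission under energy stress, so the mutant is most plausibly a phosphomimetic at AMPK-related sites, although the record does not explicitly say this. The construct is suited to producing lentiviral particles for stable expression of tagged mutant MFF in mammalian cells, for example to examine how the modification state of these residues affects mitochondrial fission, alongside wild-type or other mutant versions.
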