>Addgene plasmid #74443 | pLenti.PGK.blast-Flag-MFF-S155,172E | addgene partial sequence | sequence record 142175 | hPGK-F 5'-GTGTTCCGCATTCTGCAAG-3'
TTGACCGAATCACCGACCTCTCTCCCCAGGGGGATCCACCGGTTCGTCGACTAGTCCAGTGTGGTGGAAT
TCTGCAGATATCAACAAGTTTGTACAAAAAAGCAGGCTTCACCATGGATTACAAGGACGACGATGACAAG
GGCGGATCTATGGCAGAAATTAGTCGAATTCAGTACGAAATGGAATATACTGAAGGCATTAGTCAGCGAA
TGAGGGTCCCAGAAAAGTTAAAAGTAGCACCGCCAAACGCTGACCTGGAACAAGGATTCCAAGAAGGAGT
TCCAAATGCTAGTGTGATAATGCAAGTTCCGGAGAGGATTGTTGTAGCAGGAAATAATGAAGATGTTTCA
TTTTCAAGACCAGCAGATCTTGACCTTATTCAGTCAACTCCCTTTAAACCCCTGGCACTGAAAACACCAC
CTCGTGTACTTACGCTGAGTGAAAGACCACTAGATTTTCTGGATTTAGAAAGACCTCCTACAACCCCTCA
AAATGAAGAAATCCGAGCAGTTGGCAGACTAAAAAGAGAGCGGGAGATGAGTGAAAATGCTGTTCGCCAA
AATGGACAGCTGGTCAGAAATGATGAACTACCTGTGTTGCGTGGTGGGTCTGCTGCCGCCACTTCTAATC
CTCATCATGACAACGTCAGGTATGGCATTTCAAATATAGATACAACCATTGAAGGAACGTCAGATGACCT
GACTGTTGTAGATGCAGCTTCACTAAGACGACAGATAATCAAACTAAATAGACGTCTACAACTTCTGGAA
GAGGAGAACAAAGAACGTGCTAAAAGAGAAATGGTCATGTATTCAATTACTGTAGCTTTCTGGCTGCTTA
ATAGC
