>Addgene plasmid #74443 | pLenti.PGK.blast-Flag-MFF-S155,172E | addgene partial sequence | sequence record 146184 | WPRE-R 5'-CATAGCGTAAAAGGAGCAACA-3'
AATTTTGTAATCCAGAGGTTGATTGTCGAGCGGCCGCCACTGTGCTGGATATCAACCACTTTGTACAAGA
AAGCTGGGTCCTAGCGGCGAAACCAGAGCCAGCTATTAAGCAGCCAGAAAGCTACAGTAATTGAATACAT
GACCATTTCTCTTTTAGCACGTTCTTTGTTCTCCTCTTCCAGAAGTTGTAGACGTCTATTTAGTTTGATT
ATCTGTCGTCTTAGTGAAGCTGCATCTACAACAGTCAGGTCATCTGACGTTCCTTCAATGGTTGTATCTA
TATTTGAAATGCCATACCTGACGTTGTCATGATGAGGATTAGAAGTGGCGGCAGCAGACCCACCACGCAA
CACAGGTAGTTCATCATTTCTGACCAGCTGTCCATTTTGGCGAACAGCATTTTCACTCATCTCCCGCTCT
CTTTTTAGTCTGCCAACTGCTCGGATTTCTTCATTTTGAGGGGTTGTAGGAGGTCTTTCTAAATCCAGAA
AATCTAGTGGTCTTTCACTCAGCGTAAGTACACGAGGTGGTGTTTTCAGTGCCAGGGGTTTAAAGGGAGT
TGACTGAATAAGGTCAAGATCTGCTGGTCTTGAAAATGAAACATCTTCATTATTTCCTGCTACAACAATC
CTCTCCGGAACTTGCATTATCACACTAGCATTTGGAACTCCTTCTTGGAATCCTTGTTCCAGGTCAGCGT
TTGGCGGTGCTACTTTTAACTTTTCTGGGACCCTCATTCGCTGACTAATGCCTTCAGTATATTCCATTTC
GTACTGAATTCGACTAATTTCTGCCATAGATCCGCCCTTGTCATCGTCGTCCTTGTAATCCATGG
